>Addgene plasmid #51542 | pEGFP-N1-hAIM2 | depositor full sequence | sequence record 78761 | pEGFP-N1-hAIM2 sequence 5732 bps
TAGTTATTAATAGTAATCAATTACGGGGTCATTAGTTCATAGCCCATATATGGAGTTCCGCGTTACATAA
CTTACGGTAAATGGCCCGCCTGGCTGACCGCCCAACGACCCCCGCCCATTGACGTCAATAATGACGTATG
TTCCCATAGTAACGCCAATAGGGACTTTCCATTGACGTCAATGGGTGGAGTATTTACGGTAAACTGCCCA
CTTGGCAGTACATCAAGTGTATCATATGCCAAGTACGCCCCCTATTGACGTCAATGACGGTAAATGGCCC
GCCTGGCATTATGCCCAGTACATGACCTTATGGGACTTTCCTACTTGGCAGTACATCTACGTATTAGTCA
TCGCTATTACCATGGTGATGCGGTTTTGGCAGTACATCAATGGGCGTGGATAGCGGTTTGACTCACGGGG
ATTTCCAAGTCTCCACCCCATTGACGTCAATGGGAGTTTGTTTTGGCACCAAAATCAACGGGACTTTCCA
AAATGTCGTAACAACTCCGCCCCATTGACGCAAATGGGCGGTAGGCGTGTACGGTGGGAGGTCTATATAA
GCAGAGCTGGTTTAGTGAACCGTCAGATCCGCTAGCGCTACCGGACTCAGATCTCGAGCTCAAGCTTATG
GAGAGTAAATACAAGGAGATACTCTTGCTAACAGGCCTGGATAACATCACTGATGAGGAACTGGATAGGT
TTAAGTTCTTTCTTTCAGACGAGTTTAATATTGCCACAGGCAAACTACATACTGCAAACAGAATACAAGT
AGCTACCTTGATGATTCAAAATGCTGGGGCGGTGTCTGCAGTGATGAAGACCATTCGTATTTTTCAGAAG
TTGAATTATATGCTTTTGGCAAAACGTCTTCAGGAGGAGAAGGAGAAAGTTGATAAGCAATACAAATCGG
TAACAAAACCAAAGCCACTAAGTCAAGCTGAAATGAGTCCTGCTGCATCTGCAGCCATCAGAAATGATGT
CGCAAAGCAACGTGCTGCACCAAAAGTCTCTCCTCATGTTAAGCCTGAACAGAAACAGATGGTGGCCCAG
CAGGAATCTATCAGAGAAGGGTTTCAGAAGCGCTGTTTGCCAGTTATGGTACTGAAAGCAAAGAAGCCCT
TCACGTTTGAGACCCAAGAAGGCAAGCAGGAGATGTTTCATGCTACAGTGGCTACAGAAAAGGAATTCTT
CTTTGTAAAAGTTTTTAATACACTGCTGAAAGATAAATTCATTCCAAAGAGAATAATTATAATAGCAAGA
TATTATCGGCACAGTGGTTTCTTAGAGGTAAATAGCGCCTCACGTGTGTTAGATGCTGAATCTGACCAAA
AGGTTAATGTCCCGCTGAACATTATCAGAAAAGCTGGTGAAACCCCGAAGATCAACACGCTTCAAACTCA
GCCCCTTGGAACAATTGTGAATGGTTTGTTTGTAGTCCAGAAGGTAACAGAAAAGAAGAAAAACATATTA
TTTGACCTAAGTGACAACACTGGGAAAATGGAAGTACTGGGGGTTAGAAACGAGGACACAATGAAATGTA
AGGAAGGAGATAAGGTTCGACTTACATTCTTCACACTGTCAAAAAATGGAGAAAAACTACAGCTGACATC
TGGAGTTCATAGCACCATAAAGGTTATTAAGGCCAAAAAAAAAACAGAGGATCCACCGGTCGCCACCATG
GTGAGCAAGGGCGAGGAGCTGTTCACCGGGGTGGTGCCCATCCTGGTCGAGCTGGACGGCGACGTAAACG
GCCACAAGTTCAGCGTGTCCGGCGAGGGCGAGGGCGATGCCACCTACGGCAAGCTGACCCTGAAGTTCAT
CTGCACCACCGGCAAGCTGCCCGTGCCCTGGCCCACCCTCGTGACCACCCTGACCTACGGCGTGCAGTGC
TTCAGCCGCTACCCCGACCACATGAAGCAGCACGACTTCTTCAAGTCCGCCATGCCCGAAGGCTACGTCC
AGGAGCGCACCATCTTCTTCAAGGACGACGGCAACTACAAGACCCGCGCCGAGGTGAAGTTCGAGGGCGA
CACCCTGGTGAACCGCATCGAGCTGAAGGGCATCGACTTCAAGGAGGACGGCAACATCCTGGGGCACAAG
CTGGAGTACAACTACAACAGCCACAACGTCTATATCATGGCCGACAAGCAGAAGAACGGCATCAAGGTGA
ACTTCAAGATCCGCCACAACATCGAGGACGGCAGCGTGCAGCTCGCCGACCACTACCAGCAGAACACCCC
CATCGGCGACGGCCCCGTGCTGCTGCCCGACAACCACTACCTGAGCACCCAGTCCGCCCTGAGCAAAGAC
CCCAACGAGAAGCGCGATCACATGGTCCTGCTGGAGTTCGTGACCGCCGCCGGGATCACTCTCGGCATGG
ACGAGCTGTACAAGTAAAGCGGCCGCGACTCTAGATCATAATCAGCCATACCACATTTGTAGAGGTTTTA
CTTGCTTTAAAAAACCTCCCACACCTCCCCCTGAACCTGAAACATAAAATGAATGCAATTGTTGTTGTTA
ACTTGTTTATTGCAGCTTATAATGGTTACAAATAAAGCAATAGCATCACAAATTTCACAAATAAAGCATT
TTTTTCACTGCATTCTAGTTGTGGTTTGTCCAAACTCATCAATGTATCTTAAGGCGTAAATTGTAAGCGT
TAATATTTTGTTAAAATTCGCGTTAAATTTTTGTTAAATCAGCTCATTTTTTAACCAATAGGCCGAAATC
GGCAAAATCCCTTATAAATCAAAAGAATAGACCGAGATAGGGT
[37 nt withheld, positions 2774-2810]
AAAGAACGTGGACTCCAACGTCAAAGG
[49 nt withheld, positions 2838-2886]
T
[91 nt withheld, positions 2888-2978]
G
[124 nt withheld, positions 2980-3103]
CAGGTGGCACTTTTCGGGGAAATGTGCGCGGAACCCCTATTTGTTTATTTTTCTAAATACATTCAAATAT
GTATCCGCTCATGAGACAATAACCCTGATAAATGCTTCAATAATATTGAAAAAGGAAGAGTCCTGAGGCG
GAAAGAACCAGCTGTGGAATGTGTGTCAGTTAGGGTGTGGAAAGTCCCCAGGCTCCCCAGCAGGCAGAAG
TATGCAAAGCATGCATCTCAATTAGTCAGCAACCAGGTGTGGAAAGTCCCCAGGCTCCCCAGCAGGCAGA
AGTATGCAAAGCATGCATCTCAATTAGTCAGCAACCATAGTCCCGCCCCTAACTCCGCCCATCCCGCCCC
TAACTCCGCCCAGTTCCGCCCATTCTCCGCCCCATGGCTGACTAATTTTTTTTATTTATGCAGAGGCCGA
GGCCGCCTCGGCCTCTGAGCTATTCCAGAAGTAGTGAGGAGGCTTTTTTGGAGGCCTAGGCTTTTGCAAA
GATCGATCAAGAGACAGGATGAGGATCGTTTCGCATGATTGAACAAGATGGATTGCACGCAGGTTCTCCG
GCCGCTTGGGTGGAGAGGCTATTCGGCTATGACTGGGCACAACAGACAATCGGCTGCTCTGATGCCGCCG
TGTTCCGGCTGTCAGCGCAGGGGCGCCCGGTTCTTTTTGTCAAGACCGACCTGTCCGGTGCCCTGAATGA
ACTGCAAGACGAGGCAGCGCGGCTATCGTGGCTGGCCACGACGGGCGTTCCTTGCGCAGCTGTGCTCGAC
GTTGTCACTGAAGCGGGAAGGGACTGGCTGCTATTGGGCGAAGTGCCGGGGCAGGATCTCCTGTCATCTC
ACCTTGCTCCTGCCGAGAAAGTATCCATCATGGCTGATGCAATGCGGCGGCTGCATACGCTTGATCCGGC
TACCTGCCCATTCGACCACCAAGCGAAACATCGCATCGAGCGAGCACGTACTCGGATGGAAGCCGGTCTT
GTCGATCAGGATGATCTGGACGAAGAGCATCAGGGGCTCGCGCCAGCCGAACTGTTCGCCAGGCTCAAGG
CGAGCATGCCCGACGGCGAGGATCTCGTCGTGACCCATGGCGATGCCTGCTTGCCGAATATCATGGTGGA
AAATGGCCGCTTTTCTGGATTCATCGACTGTGGCCGGCTGGGTGTGGCGGACCGCTATCAGGACATAGCG
TTGGCTACCCGTGATATTGCTGAAGAGCTTGGCGGCGAATGGGCTGACCGCTTCCTCGTGCTTTACGGTA
TCGCCGCTCCCGATTCGCAGCGCATCGCCTTCTATCGCCTTCTTGACGAGTTCTTCTGAGCGGGACTCTG
GGGTTCGAAATGACCGACCAAGCGACGCCCAACCTGCCATCACGAGATTTCGATTCCACCGCCGCCTTCT
ATGAAAGGTTGGGCTTCGGAATCGTTTTCCGGGACGCCGGCTGGATGATCCTCCAGCGCGGGGATCTCAT
GCTGGAGTTCTTCGCCCACCCTAGGGGGAGGCTAACTGAAACACGGAAGGAGACAATACCGGAAGGAACC
CGCGCTATGACGGCAATAAAAAGACAGAATAAAACGCACGGTGTTGGGTCGTTTGTTCATAAACGCGGGG
TTCGGTCCCAGGGCTGGCACTCTGTCGATACCCCACCGAGACCCCATTGGGGCCAATACGCCCGCGTTTC
TTCCTTTTCCCCACCCCACCCCCCAAGTTCGGGTGAAGGCCCAGGGCTCGCAGCCAACGTCGGGGCGGCA
GGCCCTGCCATAGCCTCAGGTTACTCATATATACTTTAGATTGATTTAAAACTTCATTTTTAATTTAAAA
GGATCTAGGTGAAGATCCTTTTTGATAATCTCATGACCAAAATCCCTTAACGTGAGTTTTCGTTCCACTG
AGCGTCAGACCCCGTAGAAAAGATCAAAGGATCTTCTTGAGATCCTTTTTTTCTGCGCGTAATCTGCTGC
TTGCAAACAAAAAAACCACCGCTACCAGCGGTGGTTTGTTTGCCGGATCAAGAGCTACCAACTCTTTTTC
CGAAGGTAACTGGCTTCAGCAGAGCGCAGATACCAAATACTGTCCTTCTAGTGTAGCCGTAGTTAGGCCA
CCACTTCAAGAACTCTGTAGCACCGCCTACATACCTCGCTCTGCTAATCCTGTTACCAGTGGCTGCTGCC
AGTGGCGATAAGTCGTGTCTTACCGGGTTGGACTCAAGACGATAGTTACCGGATAAGGCGCAGCGGTCGG
GCTGAACGGGGGGTTCGTGCACACAGCCCAGCTTGGAGCGAACGACCTACACCGAACTGAGATACCTACA
GCGTGAGCTATGAGAAAGCGCCACGCTTCCCGAAGGGAGAAAGGCGGACAGGTATCCGGTAAGCGGCAGG
GTCGGAACAGGAGAGCGCACGAGGGAGCTTCCAGGGGGAAACGCCTGGTATCTTTATAGTCCTGTCGGGT
TTCGCCACCTCTGACTTGAGCGTCGATTTTTGTGATGCTCGTCAGGGGGGCGGAGCCTATGGAAAAACGC
CAGCAACGCGGCCTTTTTACGGTTCCTGGCCTTTTGCTGGCCTTTTGCTCACATGTTCTTTCCTGCGTTA
TCCCCTGATTCTGTGGATAACCGTATTACCGCCATGCAT
Features (pLannotate 1.2.2; 15 found; start..end, strand, type, name):
     61..364     +  enhancer       CMV enhancer: human cytomegalovirus immediate early enhancer
    365..568     +  promoter       CMV promoter: human cytomegalovirus (CMV) immediate early promoter
    591..627     +  misc_feature   MCS (fragment): multiple cloning site
    628..1656    +  CDS            AIM2: AIM2_HUMAN - Experimental evidence at protein level: Swiss-Prot protein existence level 1. Involved in innate immune response by recognizing cytosolic double-stranded DNA and inducing caspase-1-activating inflammasome formation in macrophages. Upon binding to DNA is thought to undergo oligomerization and to associate with PYCARD initiating the recruitment of caspase-1 precusrsor and processing of interleukin-1 beta and interleukin-18. Detects cytosolic dsDNA of viral and bacterial origin in a non-sequence-specific manner. Can also trigger PYCARD-dependent, caspase-1-independent cell death that
   1678..2397    +  CDS            EGFP: the original enhanced GFP (Yang et al., 1996) mammalian codon-optimized
   2414..2497    +  CDS            large T antigen (fragment): large T antigen from SV40 (simian virus 40)
   2520..2641    +  polyA_signal   SV40 poly(A) signal: SV40 polyadenylation signal
   2675..3103    -  rep_origin     f1 ori (sequence partly withheld): f1 bacteriophage origin of replication; arrow indicates direction of (+) strand synthesis
   3130..3234    +  promoter       AmpR promoter: bla
   3236..3593    +  promoter       SV40 promoter: SV40 enhancer and early promoter
   3628..4422    +  CDS            NeoR/KanR: aminoglycoside phosphotransferase from Tn5; aph(3')-II (or nptII); confers resistance to neomycin, kanamycin, and G418 (Geneticin®)
   4443..4595    +  CDS            ble (fragment): BLE_KLEPN - Experimental evidence at protein level: Swiss-Prot protein existence level 1. Binding protein with a strong affinity to the bleomycin family of antibiotics. Binds to CL990; an antimitotic-antibiotic compound. From Klebsiella pneumoniae.
   4654..4701    +  polyA_signal   HSV TK poly(A) signal: herpes simplex virus thymidine kinase polyadenylation signal (Cole and Stacy, 1985)
   4792..4808    -  polyA_signal   bGH poly(A) signal (fragment): bovine growth hormone polyadenylation signal
   5030..5618    +  rep_origin     ori: high-copy-number ColE1/pMB1/pBR322/pUC origin of replication
