[The description below was written by a language model from this plasmid's Addgene catalogue record and pLannotate feature annotations shown in this document.]
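Description:
pEGFP-N1-hAIM2 is a mammalian expression plasmid built on the pEGFP-N1 backbone that produces human AIM2 fused at its C terminus to EGFP. The 1,029 bp AIM2 coding sequence was inserted between the HindIII and BamHI sites of the multiple cloning site, both of which are retained, placing it directly downstream of the human cytomegalovirus immediate early enhancer and promoter and upstream of the mammalian codon-optimized EGFP open reading frame. Transcription of the fusion terminates at an SV40 polyadenylation signal. The total construct is 5,732 bp.

In bacteria the plasmid replicates from a high-copy ColE1/pUC-type origin and is selected with kanamycin. An f1 phage origin is also present, which in principle allows single-stranded DNA production. A single NeoR/KanR (Tn5 aminoglycoside phosphotransferase) gene serves both hosts. A bacterial bla-type promoter drives it in E. coli, and the adjacent SV40 enhancer/early promoter drives it in mammalian cells, where it confers G418 resistance for stable line selection; an HSV TK polyadenylation signal follows the cassette. The annotation software also flags short fragments of SV40 large T antigen, ble and a bGH poly(A) signal. These appear to be residual backbone sequence rather than functional elements.

AIM2 is a cytosolic sensor of double-stranded DNA that, on ligand binding, oligomerizes and engages the adaptor PYCARD (ASC) to assemble a caspase-1-activating inflammasome, leading to interleukin-1β and interleukin-18 processing and cell death. The record states the purpose only as expressing GFP-tagged human AIM2 in mammalian cells. Such a fusion is suited to following AIM2 expression and localization by fluorescence in transfected cells during studies of inflammasome activation.
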