Addgene plasmid #51542: pEGFP-N1-hAIM2
Purpose: Express GFP-tagged hAIM2 in mammalian cells
Depositing lab: Emad Alnemri. Publication: AIM2 activates the inflammasome and cell death in response to cytoplasmic DNA. Fernandes-Alnemri T, Yu JW, Datta P, Wu J, Alnemri ES. Nature. 2009 Mar 26;458(7237):509-13. doi: 10.1038/nature07710. Epub 2009 Jan 21. PubMed 19158676.
Backbone
  Vector backbone: pEGFP-N1
  Backbone manufacturer: Invitrogen
  Backbone size w/o insert (bp): 4733
  Total vector size (bp): 5732
  Vector type: Mammalian Expression
  Selectable markers: Neomycin (select with G418)
Growth in bacteria
  Bacterial resistance: Kanamycin, 50 μg/mL
  Growth temperature: 37°C
  Growth strain: DH5alpha
  Copy number: High Copy
Gene/Insert
  Gene/Insert name: AIM2
  Species: H. sapiens (human)
  Insert size (bp): 1029
  Entrez Gene: AIM2 (a.k.a. PYHIN4)
  Promoter: CMV
  Tag / fusion protein: GFP (C terminal on backbone)
  Cloning method: Restriction Enzyme; 5′ cloning site HindIII (not destroyed); 3′ cloning site BamHI (not destroyed)
  Sequencing primers: 5′ pEGFP-N1 5' primer; 3′ Aim2 internal primer
Terms and licenses: Academic/Nonprofit Terms; Industry Terms: Not Available to Industry
How to cite: pEGFP-N1-hAIM2 was a gift from Emad Alnemri (Addgene plasmid # 51542 ; http://n2t.net/addgene:51542 ; RRID:Addgene_51542)
