>Addgene plasmid #51542 | pEGFP-N1-hAIM2 | addgene partial sequence | sequence record 80912 | CMV-F 5'-CGCAAATGGGCGGTAGGCGTG-3'
AGCAGAGCTGGTTTAGTGAACCGTCAGATCCGCTAGCGCTACCGGACTCAGATCTCGAGCTCAAGCTTAT
GGAGAGTAAATACAAGGAGATACTCTTGCTAACAGGCCTGGATAACATCACTGATGAGGAACTGGATAGG
TTTAAGTTCTTTCTTTCAGACGAGTTTAATATTGCCACAGGCAAACTACATACTGCAAACAGAATACAAG
TAGCTACCTTGATGATTCAAAATGCTGGGGCGGTGTCTGCAGTGATGAAGACCATTCGTATTTTTCAGAA
GTTGAATTATATGCTTTTGGCAAAACGTCTTCAGGAGGAGAAGGAGAAAGTTGATAAGCAATACAAATCG
GTAACAAAACCAAAGCCACTAAGTCAAGCTGAAATGAGTCCTGCTGCATCTGCAGCCATCAGAAATGATG
TCGCAAAGCAACGTGCTGCACCAAAAGTCTCTCCTCATGTTAAGCCTGAACAGAAACAGATGGTGGCCCA
GCAGGAATCTATCAGAGAAGGGTTTCAGAAGCGCTGTTTGCCAGTTATGGTACTGAAAGCAAAGAAGCCC
TTCACGTTTGAGACCCAAGAAGGCAAGCAGGAGATGTTTCATGCTACAGTGGCTACAGAAAAGGAATTCT
TCTTTGTAAAAGTTTTTAATACACTGCTGAAAGATAAATTCATTCCAAAGAGAATAATTATAATAGCAAG
ATATTATCGGCACAGTGGTTTCTTAGAGGTAAATAGCGCCTCACGTGTGTTAGATGCTGAATCTGACCAA
AAGGTTAATGTCCCGCTGAACATTATCAGAAAAGCTGGTGAAACCCCGAAGATCAACACGCTTCAAACTC
AGCCCCTTGGAACAATTGTGAATGGTTTGTTTGTAGTCCAGAA
