>Addgene plasmid #51542 | pEGFP-N1-hAIM2 | addgene partial sequence | sequence record 81461 | EGFP-N 5'-CGTCGCCGTCCAGCTCGACCAG-3'
TGGCGACCGGTGGATCCTCTGTTTTTTTTTTGGCCTTAATAACCTTTATGGTGCTATGAACTCCAGATGT
CAGCTGTAGTTTTTCTCCATTTTTTGACAGTGTGAAGAATGTAAGTCGAACCTTATCTCCTTCCTTACAT
TTCATTGTGTCCTCGTTTCTAACCCCCAGTACTTCCATTTTCCCAGTGTTGTCACTTAGGTCAAATAATA
TGTTTTTCTTCTTTTCTGTTACCTTCTGGACTACAAACAAACCATTCACAATTGTTCCAAGGGGCTGAGT
TTGAAGCGTGTTGATCTTCGGGGTTTCACCAGCTTTTCTGATAATGTTCAGCGGGACATTAACCTTTTGG
TCAGATTCAGCATCTAACACACGTGAGGCGCTATTTACCTCTAAGAAACCACTGTGCCGATAATATCTTG
CTATTATAATTATTCTCTTTGGAATGAATTTATCTTTCAGCAGTGTATTAAAAACTTTTACAAAGAAGAA
TTCCTTTTCTGTAGCCACTGTAGCATGAAACATCTCCTGCTTGCCTTCTTGGGTCTCAAACGTGAAGGGC
TTCTTTGCTTTCAGTACCATAACTGGCAAACAGCGCTTCTGAAACCCTTCTCTGATAGATTCCTGCTGGG
CCACCATCTGTTTCTGTTCAGGCTTAACATGAGGAGAGACTTTTGGTGCAGCACGTTGCTTTGCGACATC
ATTTCTGATGGCTGCAGATGCAGCAGGACTCATTTCAGCTTGACTTAGTGGCTTTGGTTTTGTTACCGAT
TTGTATTGCTTATCAACTTTCTCCTTCTCCTCCTGAAGACGTTTTGCCAAAAGCATATAATTCAACTTCT
GAAAAATACGAATGGTCTTCATCACTGCAGACACCGCCCCAGCATTTTGAATCATCAAGGTAGCTACTTG
TATTCTGTTTGCAGTATGTAGTT
